>Addgene plasmid #155093 | LCV2_LacZ_sgRNA_2 | addgene full sequence | sequence record 307991 | Addgene NGS Result
GTCGACGGATCGGGAGATCTCCCGATCCCCTATGGTGCACTCTCAGTACAATCTGCTCTGATGCCGCATA
GTTAAGCCAGTATCTGCTCCCTGCTTGTGTGTTGGAGGTCGCTGAGTAGTGCGCGAGCAAAATTTAAGCT
ACAACAAGGCAAGGCTTGACCGACAATTGCATGAAGAATCTGCTTAGGGTTAGGCGTTTTGCGCTGCTTC
GCGATGTACGGGCCAGATATACGCGTTGACATTGATTATTGACTAGTTATTAATAGTAATCAATTACGGG
GTCATTAGTTCATAGCCCATATATGGAGTTCCGCGTTACATAACTTACGGTAAATGGCCCGCCTGGCTGA
CCGCCCAACGACCCCCGCCCATTGACGTCAATAATGACGTATGTTCCCATAGTAACGCCAATAGGGACTT
TCCATTGACGTCAATGGGTGGAGTATTTACGGTAAACTGCCCACTTGGCAGTACATCAAGTGTATCATAT
GCCAAGTACGCCCCCTATTGACGTCAATGACGGTAAATGGCCCGCCTGGCATTATGCCCAGTACATGACC
TTATGGGACTTTCCTACTTGGCAGTACATCTACGTATTAGTCATCGCTATTACCATGGTGATGCGGTTTT
GGCAGTACATCAATGGGCGTGGATAGCGGTTTGACTCACGGGGATTTCCAAGTCTCCACCCCATTGACGT
CAATGGGAGTTTGTTTTGGCACCAAAATCAACGGGACTTTCCAAAATGTCGTAACAACTCCGCCCCATTG
ACGCAAATGGGCGGTAGGCGTGTACGGTGGGAGGTCTATATAAGCAGCGCGTTTTGCCTGTACTGGGTCT
CTCTGGTTAGACCAGATCTGAGCCTGGGAGCTCTCTGGCTAACTAGGGAACCCACTGCTTAAGCCTCAAT
AAAGCTTGCCTTGAGTGCTTCAAGTAGTGTGTGCCCGTCTGTTGTGTGACTCTGGTAACTAGAGATCCCT
CAGACCCTTTTAGTCAGTGTGGAAAATCTCTAGCAGTGGCGCCCGAACAGGGACTTGAAAGCGAAAGGGA
AACCAGAGGAGCTCTCTCGACGCAGGACTCGGCTTGCTGAAGCGCGCACGGCAAGAGGCGAGGGGCGGCG
ACTGGTGAGTACGCCAAAAATTTTGACTAGCGGAGGCTAGAAGGAGAGAGATGGGTGCGAGAGCGTCAGT
ATTAAGCGGGGGAGAATTAGATCGCGATGGGAAAAAATTCGGTTAAGGCCAGGGGGAAAGAAAAAATATA
AATTAAAACATATAGTATGGGCAAGCAGGGAGCTAGAACGATTCGCAGTTAATCCTGGCCTGTTAGAAAC
ATCAGAAGGCTGTAGACAAATACTGGGACAGCTACAACCATCCCTTCAGACAGGATCAGAAGAACTTAGA
TCATTATATAATACAGTAGCAACCCTCTATTGTGTGCATCAAAGGATAGAGATAAAAGACACCAAGGAAG
CTTTAGACAAGATAGAGGAAGAGCAAAACAAAAGTAAGACCACCGCACAGCAAGCGGCCGCTGATCTTCA
GACCTGGAGGAGGAGATATGAGGGACAATTGGAGAAGTGAATTATATAAATATAAAGTAGTAAAAATTGA
ACCATTAGGAGTAGCACCCACCAAGGCAAAGAGAAGAGTGGTGCAGAGAGAAAAAAGAGCAGTGGGAATA
GGAGCTTTGTTCCTTGGGTTCTTGGGAGCAGCAGGAAGCACTATGGGCGCAGCGTCAATGACGCTGACGG
TACAGGCCAGACAATTATTGTCTGGTATAGTGCAGCAGCAGAACAATTTGCTGAGGGCTATTGAGGCGCA
ACAGCATCTGTTGCAACTCACAGTCTGGGGCATCAAGCAGCTCCAGGCAAGAATCCTGGCTGTGGAAAGA
TACCTAAAGGATCAACAGCTCCTGGGGATTTGGGGTTGCTCTGGAAAACTCATTTGCACCACTGCTGTGC
CTTGGAATGCTAGTTGGAGTAATAAATCTCTGGAACAGATTTGGAATCACACGACCTGGATGGAGTGGGA
CAGAGAAATTAACAATTACACAAGCTTAATACACTCCTTAATTGAAGAATCGCAAAACCAGCAAGAAAAG
AATGAACAAGAATTATTGGAATTAGATAAATGGGCAAGTTTGTGGAATTGGTTTAACATAACAAATTGGC
TGTGGTATATAAAATTATTCATAATGATAGTAGGAGGCTTGGTAGGTTTAAGAATAGTTTTTGCTGTACT
TTCTATAGTGAATAGAGTTAGGCAGGGATATTCACCATTATCGTTTCAGACCCACCTCCCAACCCCGAGG
GGACCCGACAGGCCCGAAGGAATAGAAGAAGAAGGTGGAGAGAGAGACAGAGACAGATCCATTCGATTAG
TGAACGGATCGGCACTGCGTGCGCCAATTCTGCAGACAAATGGCAGTATTCATCCACAATTTTAAAAGAA
AAGGGGGGATTGGGGGGTACAGTGCAGGGGAAAGAATAGTAGACATAATAGCAACAGACATACAAACTAA
AGAATTACAAAAACAAATTACAAAAATTCAAAATTTTCGGGTTTATTACAGGGACAGCAGAGATCCAGTT
TGGTTAATTAAGGTACCGAGGGCCTATTTCCCATGATTCCTTCATATTTGCATATACGATACAAGGCTGT
TAGAGAGATAATTAGAATTAATTTGACTGTAAACACAAAGATATTAGTACAAAATACGTGACGTAGAAAG
TAATAATTTCTTGGGTAGTTTGCAGTTTTAAAATTATGTTTTAAAATGGACTATCATATGCTTACCGTAA
CTTGAAAGTATTTCGATTTCTTGGCTTTATATATCTTGTGGAAAGGACGAAACACCGCCCGAATCTCTAT
CGTGCGGGTTTTAGAGCTAGAAATAGCAAGTTAAAATAAGGCTAGTCCGTTATCAACTTGAAAAAGTGGC
ACCGAGTCGGTGCTTTTTTGAATTCGCTAGCTAGGTCTTGAAAGGAGTGGGAATTGGCTCCGGTGCCCGT
CAGTGGGCAGAGCGCACATCGCCCACAGTCCCCGAGAAGTTGGGGGGAGGGGTCGGCAATTGATCCGGTG
CCTAGAGAAGGTGGCGCGGGGTAAACTGGGAAAGTGATGTCGTGTACTGGCTCCGCCTTTTTCCCGAGGG
TGGGGGAGAACCGTATATAAGTGCAGTAGTCGCCGTGAACGTTCTTTTTCGCAACGGGTTTGCCGCCAGA
ACACAGGACCGGTTCTAGAGCGCTGCCACCATGGACAAGAAGTACAGCATCGGCCTGGACATCGGCACCA
ACTCTGTGGGCTGGGCCGTGATCACCGACGAGTACAAGGTGCCCAGCAAGAAATTCAAGGTGCTGGGCAA
CACCGACCGGCACAGCATCAAGAAGAACCTGATCGGAGCCCTGCTGTTCGACAGCGGCGAAACAGCCGAG
GCCACCCGGCTGAAGAGAACCGCCAGAAGAAGATACACCAGACGGAAGAACCGGATCTGCTATCTGCAAG
AGATCTTCAGCAACGAGATGGCCAAGGTGGACGACAGCTTCTTCCACAGACTGGAAGAGTCCTTCCTGGT
GGAAGAGGATAAGAAGCACGAGCGGCACCCCATCTTCGGCAACATCGTGGACGAGGTGGCCTACCACGAG
AAGTACCCCACCATCTACCACCTGAGAAAGAAACTGGTGGACAGCACCGACAAGGCCGACCTGCGGCTGA
TCTATCTGGCCCTGGCCCACATGATCAAGTTCCGGGGCCACTTCCTGATCGAGGGCGACCTGAACCCCGA
CAACAGCGACGTGGACAAGCTGTTCATCCAGCTGGTGCAGACCTACAACCAGCTGTTCGAGGAAAACCCC
ATCAACGCCAGCGGCGTGGACGCCAAGGCCATCCTGTCTGCCAGACTGAGCAAGAGCAGACGGCTGGAAA
ATCTGATCGCCCAGCTGCCCGGCGAGAAGAAGAATGGCCTGTTCGGAAACCTGATTGCCCTGAGCCTGGG
CCTGACCCCCAACTTCAAGAGCAACTTCGACCTGGCCGAGGATGCCAAACTGCAGCTGAGCAAGGACACC
TACGACGACGACCTGGACAACCTGCTGGCCCAGATCGGCGACCAGTACGCCGACCTGTTTCTGGCCGCCA
AGAACCTGTCCGACGCCATCCTGCTGAGCGACATCCTGAGAGTGAACACCGAGATCACCAAGGCCCCCCT
GAGCGCCTCTATGATCAAGAGATACGACGAGCACCACCAGGACCTGACCCTGCTGAAAGCTCTCGTGCGG
CAGCAGCTGCCTGAGAAGTACAAAGAGATTTTCTTCGACCAGAGCAAGAACGGCTACGCCGGCTACATTG
ACGGCGGAGCCAGCCAGGAAGAGTTCTACAAGTTCATCAAGCCCATCCTGGAAAAGATGGACGGCACCGA
GGAACTGCTCGTGAAGCTGAACAGAGAGGACCTGCTGCGGAAGCAGCGGACCTTCGACAACGGCAGCATC
CCCCACCAGATCCACCTGGGAGAGCTGCACGCCATTCTGCGGCGGCAGGAAGATTTTTACCCATTCCTGA
AGGACAACCGGGAAAAGATCGAGAAGATCCTGACCTTCCGCATCCCCTACTACGTGGGCCCTCTGGCCAG
GGGAAACAGCAGATTCGCCTGGATGACCAGAAAGAGCGAGGAAACCATCACCCCCTGGAACTTCGAGGAA
GTGGTGGACAAGGGCGCTTCCGCCCAGAGCTTCATCGAGCGGATGACCAACTTCGATAAGAACCTGCCCA
ACGAGAAGGTGCTGCCCAAGCACAGCCTGCTGTACGAGTACTTCACCGTGTATAACGAGCTGACCAAAGT
GAAATACGTGACCGAGGGAATGAGAAAGCCCGCCTTCCTGAGCGGCGAGCAGAAAAAGGCCATCGTGGAC
CTGCTGTTCAAGACCAACCGGAAAGTGACCGTGAAGCAGCTGAAAGAGGACTACTTCAAGAAAATCGAGT
GCTTCGACTCCGTGGAAATCTCCGGCGTGGAAGATCGGTTCAACGCCTCCCTGGGCACATACCACGATCT
GCTGAAAATTATCAAGGACAAGGACTTCCTGGACAATGAGGAAAACGAGGACATTCTGGAAGATATCGTG
CTGACCCTGACACTGTTTGAGGACAGAGAGATGATCGAGGAACGGCTGAAAACCTATGCCCACCTGTTCG
ACGACAAAGTGATGAAGCAGCTGAAGCGGCGGAGATACACCGGCTGGGGCAGGCTGAGCCGGAAGCTGAT
CAACGGCATCCGGGACAAGCAGTCCGGCAAGACAATCCTGGATTTCCTGAAGTCCGACGGCTTCGCCAAC
AGAAACTTCATGCAGCTGATCCACGACGACAGCCTGACCTTTAAAGAGGACATCCAGAAAGCCCAGGTGT
CCGGCCAGGGCGATAGCCTGCACGAGCACATTGCCAATCTGGCCGGCAGCCCCGCCATTAAGAAGGGCAT
CCTGCAGACAGTGAAGGTGGTGGACGAGCTCGTGAAAGTGATGGGCCGGCACAAGCCCGAGAACATCGTG
ATCGAAATGGCCAGAGAGAACCAGACCACCCAGAAGGGACAGAAGAACAGCCGCGAGAGAATGAAGCGGA
TCGAAGAGGGCATCAAAGAGCTGGGCAGCCAGATCCTGAAAGAACACCCCGTGGAAAACACCCAGCTGCA
GAACGAGAAGCTGTACCTGTACTACCTGCAGAATGGGCGGGATATGTACGTGGACCAGGAACTGGACATC
AACCGGCTGTCCGACTACGATGTGGACCATATCGTGCCTCAGAGCTTTCTGAAGGACGACTCCATCGACA
ACAAGGTGCTGACCAGAAGCGACAAGAACCGGGGCAAGAGCGACAACGTGCCCTCCGAAGAGGTCGTGAA
GAAGATGAAGAACTACTGGCGGCAGCTGCTGAACGCCAAGCTGATTACCCAGAGAAAGTTCGACAATCTG
ACCAAGGCCGAGAGAGGCGGCCTGAGCGAACTGGATAAGGCCGGCTTCATCAAGAGACAGCTGGTGGAAA
CCCGGCAGATCACAAAGCACGTGGCACAGATCCTGGACTCCCGGATGAACACTAAGTACGACGAGAATGA
CAAGCTGATCCGGGAAGTGAAAGTGATCACCCTGAAGTCCAAGCTGGTGTCCGATTTCCGGAAGGATTTC
CAGTTTTACAAAGTGCGCGAGATCAACAACTACCACCACGCCCACGACGCCTACCTGAACGCCGTCGTGG
GAACCGCCCTGATCAAAAAGTACCCTAAGCTGGAAAGCGAGTTCGTGTACGGCGACTACAAGGTGTACGA
CGTGCGGAAGATGATCGCCAAGAGCGAGCAGGAAATCGGCAAGGCTACCGCCAAGTACTTCTTCTACAGC
AACATCATGAACTTTTTCAAGACCGAGATTACCCTGGCCAACGGCGAGATCCGGAAGCGGCCTCTGATCG
AGACAAACGGCGAAACCGGGGAGATCGTGTGGGATAAGGGCCGGGATTTTGCCACCGTGCGGAAAGTGCT
GAGCATGCCCCAAGTGAATATCGTGAAAAAGACCGAGGTGCAGACAGGCGGCTTCAGCAAAGAGTCTATC
CTGCCCAAGAGGAACAGCGATAAGCTGATCGCCAGAAAGAAGGACTGGGACCCTAAGAAGTACGGCGGCT
TCGACAGCCCCACCGTGGCCTATTCTGTGCTGGTGGTGGCCAAAGTGGAAAAGGGCAAGTCCAAGAAACT
GAAGAGTGTGAAAGAGCTGCTGGGGATCACCATCATGGAAAGAAGCAGCTTCGAGAAGAATCCCATCGAC
TTTCTGGAAGCCAAGGGCTACAAAGAAGTGAAAAAGGACCTGATCATCAAGCTGCCTAAGTACTCCCTGT
TCGAGCTGGAAAACGGCCGGAAGAGAATGCTGGCCTCTGCCGGCGAACTGCAGAAGGGAAACGAACTGGC
CCTGCCCTCCAAATATGTGAACTTCCTGTACCTGGCCAGCCACTATGAGAAGCTGAAGGGCTCCCCCGAG
GATAATGAGCAGAAACAGCTGTTTGTGGAACAGCACAAGCACTACCTGGACGAGATCATCGAGCAGATCA
GCGAGTTCTCCAAGAGAGTGATCCTGGCCGACGCTAATCTGGACAAAGTGCTGTCCGCCTACAACAAGCA
CCGGGATAAGCCCATCAGAGAGCAGGCCGAGAATATCATCCACCTGTTTACCCTGACCAATCTGGGAGCC
CCTGCCGCCTTCAAGTACTTTGACACCACCATCGACCGGAAGAGGTACACCAGCACCAAAGAGGTGCTGG
ACGCCACCCTGATCCACCAGAGCATCACCGGCCTGTACGAGACACGGATCGACCTGTCTCAGCTGGGAGG
CGACAAGCGACCTGCCGCCACAAAGAAGGCTGGACAGGCTAAGAAGAAGAAAGATTACAAAGACGATGAC
GATAAGGGATCCGGCGCAACAAACTTCTCTCTGCTGAAACAAGCCGGAGATGTCGAAGAGAATCCTGGAC
CGACCGAGTACAAGCCCACGGTGCGCCTCGCCACCCGCGACGACGTCCCCAGGGCCGTACGCACCCTCGC
CGCCGCGTTCGCCGACTACCCCGCCACGCGCCACACCGTCGATCCGGACCGCCACATCGAGCGGGTCACC
GAGCTGCAAGAACTCTTCCTCACGCGCGTCGGGCTCGACATCGGCAAGGTGTGGGTCGCGGACGACGGCG
CCGCGGTGGCGGTCTGGACCACGCCGGAGAGCGTCGAAGCGGGGGCGGTGTTCGCCGAGATCGGCCCGCG
CATGGCCGAGTTGAGCGGTTCCCGGCTGGCCGCGCAGCAACAGATGGAAGGCCTCCTGGCGCCGCACCGG
CCCAAGGAGCCCGCGTGGTTCCTGGCCACCGTCGGAGTCTCGCCCGACCACCAGGGCAAGGGTCTGGGCA
GCGCCGTCGTGCTCCCCGGAGTGGAGGCGGCCGAGCGCGCCGGGGTGCCCGCCTTCCTGGAGACCTCCGC
GCCCCGCAACCTCCCCTTCTACGAGCGGCTCGGCTTCACCGTCACCGCCGACGTCGAGGTGCCCGAAGGA
CCGCGCACCTGGTGCATGACCCGCAAGCCCGGTGCCTGAACGCGTTAAGTCGACAATCAACCTCTGGATT
ACAAAATTTGTGAAAGATTGACTGGTATTCTTAACTATGTTGCTCCTTTTACGCTATGTGGATACGCTGC
TTTAATGCCTTTGTATCATGCTATTGCTTCCCGTATGGCTTTCATTTTCTCCTCCTTGTATAAATCCTGG
TTGCTGTCTCTTTATGAGGAGTTGTGGCCCGTTGTCAGGCAACGTGGCGTGGTGTGCACTGTGTTTGCTG
ACGCAACCCCCACTGGTTGGGGCATTGCCACCACCTGTCAGCTCCTTTCCGGGACTTTCGCTTTCCCCCT
CCCTATTGCCACGGCGGAACTCATCGCCGCCTGCCTTGCCCGCTGCTGGACAGGGGCTCGGCTGTTGGGC
ACTGACAATTCCGTGGTGTTGTCGGGGAAATCATCGTCCTTTCCTTGGCTGCTCGCCTGTGTTGCCACCT
GGATTCTGCGCGGGACGTCCTTCTGCTACGTCCCTTCGGCCCTCAATCCAGCGGACCTTCCTTCCCGCGG
CCTGCTGCCGGCTCTGCGGCCTCTTCCGCGTCTTCGCCTTCGCCCTCAGACGAGTCGGATCTCCCTTTGG
GCCGCCTCCCCGCGTCGACTTTAAGACCAATGACTTACAAGGCAGCTGTAGATCTTAGCCACTTTTTAAA
AGAAAAGGGGGGACTGGAAGGGCTAATTCACTCCCAACGAAGACAAGATCTGCTTTTTGCTTGTACTGGG
TCTCTCTGGTTAGACCAGATCTGAGCCTGGGAGCTCTCTGGCTAACTAGGGAACCCACTGCTTAAGCCTC
AATAAAGCTTGCCTTGAGTGCTTCAAGTAGTGTGTGCCCGTCTGTTGTGTGACTCTGGTAACTAGAGATC
CCTCAGACCCTTTTAGTCAGTGTGGAAAATCTCTAGCAGGGCCCGTTTAAACCCGCTGATCAGCCTCGAC
TGTGCCTTCTAGTTGCCAGCCATCTGTTGTTTGCCCCTCCCCCGTGCCTTCCTTGACCCTGGAAGGTGCC
ACTCCCACTGTCCTTTCCTAATAAAATGAGGAAATTGCATCGCATTGTCTGAGTAGGTGTCATTCTATTC
TGGGGGGTGGGGTGGGGCAGGACAGCAAGGGGGAGGATTGGGAAGACAATAGCAGGCATGCTGGGGATGC
GGTGGGCTCTATGGCTTCTGAGGCGGAAAGAACCAGCTGGGGCTCTAGGGGGTATCCCC
[124 nt withheld, positions 9300-9423]
C
[91 nt withheld, positions 9425-9515]
A
[49 nt withheld, positions 9517-9565]
CCTTTGACGTTGGAGTCCACGTTCTTT
[37 nt withheld, positions 9593-9629]
ACCCTATCTCGGTCTATTCTTTTGATTTATAAGGGATTTTGCCGATTTCGGCCTATTGGTTAAAAAATGA
GCTGATTTAACAAAAATTTAACGCGAATTAATTCTGTGGAATGTGTGTCAGTTAGGGTGTGGAAAGTCCC
CAGGCTCCCCAGCAGGCAGAAGTATGCAAAGCATGCATCTCAATTAGTCAGCAACCAGGTGTGGAAAGTC
CCCAGGCTCCCCAGCAGGCAGAAGTATGCAAAGCATGCATCTCAATTAGTCAGCAACCATAGTCCCGCCC
CTAACTCCGCCCATCCCGCCCCTAACTCCGCCCAGTTCCGCCCATTCTCCGCCCCATGGCTGACTAATTT
TTTTTATTTATGCAGAGGCCGAGGCCGCCTCTGCCTCTGAGCTATTCCAGAAGTAGTGAGGAGGCTTTTT
TGGAGGCCTAGGCTTTTGCAAAAAGCTCCCGGGAGCTTGTATATCCATTTTCGGATCTGATCAGCACGTG
TTGACAATTAATCATCGGCATAGTATATCGGCATAGTATAATACGACAAGGTGAGGAACTAAACCATGGC
CAAGTTGACCAGTGCCGTTCCGGTGCTCACCGCGCGCGACGTCGCCGGAGCGGTCGAGTTCTGGACCGAC
CGGCTCGGGTTCTCCCGGGACTTCGTGGAGGACGACTTCGCCGGTGTGGTCCGGGACGACGTGACCCTGT
TCATCAGCGCGGTCCAGGACCAGGTGGTGCCGGACAACACCCTGGCCTGGGTGTGGGTGCGCGGCCTGGA
CGAGCTGTACGCCGAGTGGTCGGAGGTCGTGTCCACGAACTTCCGGGACGCCTCCGGGCCGGCCATGACC
GAGATCGGCGAGCAGCCGTGGGGGCGGGAGTTCGCCCTGCGCGACCCGGCCGGCAACTGCGTGCACTTCG
TGGCCGAGGAGCAGGACTGACACGTGCTACGAGATTTCGATTCCACCGCCGCCTTCTATGAAAGGTTGGG
CTTCGGAATCGTTTTCCGGGACGCCGGCTGGATGATCCTCCAGCGCGGGGATCTCATGCTGGAGTTCTTC
GCCCACCCCAACTTGTTTATTGCAGCTTATAATGGTTACAAATAAAGCAATAGCATCACAAATTTCACAA
ATAAAGCATTTTTTTCACTGCATTCTAGTTGTGGTTTGTCCAAACTCATCAATGTATCTTATCATGTCTG
TATACCGTCGACCTCTAGCTAGAGCTTGGCGTAATCATGGTCATAGCTGTTTCCTGTGTGAAATTGTTAT
CCGCTCACAATTCCACACAACATACGAGCCGGAAGCATAAAGTGTAAAGCCTGGGGTGCCTAATGAGTGA
GCTAACTCACATTAATTGCGTTGCGCTCACTGCCCGCTTTCCAGTCGGGAAACCTGTCGTGCCAGCTGCA
TTAATGAATCGGCCAACGCGCGGGGAGAGGCGGTTTGCGTATTGGGCGCTCTTCCGCTTCCTCGCTCACT
GACTCGCTGCGCTCGGTCGTTCGGCTGCGGCGAGCGGTATCAGCTCACTCAAAGGCGGTAATACGGTTAT
CCACAGAATCAGGGGATAACGCAGGAAAGAACATGTGAGCAAAAGGCCAGCAAAAGGCCAGGAACCGTAA
AAAGGCCGCGTTGCTGGCGTTTTTCCATAGGCTCCGCCCCCCTGACGAGCATCACAAAAATCGACGCTCA
AGTCAGAGGTGGCGAAACCCGACAGGACTATAAAGATACCAGGCGTTTCCCCCTGGAAGCTCCCTCGTGC
GCTCTCCTGTTCCGACCCTGCCGCTTACCGGATACCTGTCCGCCTTTCTCCCTTCGGGAAGCGTGGCGCT
TTCTCATAGCTCACGCTGTAGGTATCTCAGTTCGGTGTAGGTCGTTCGCTCCAAGCTGGGCTGTGTGCAC
GAACCCCCCGTTCAGCCCGACCGCTGCGCCTTATCCGGTAACTATCGTCTTGAGTCCAACCCGGTAAGAC
ACGACTTATCGCCACTGGCAGCAGCCACTGGTAACAGGATTAGCAGAGCGAGGTATGTAGGCGGTGCTAC
AGAGTTCTTGAAGTGGTGGCCTAACTACGGCTACACTAGAAGAACAGTATTTGGTATCTGCGCTCTGCTG
AAGCCAGTTACCTTCGGAAAAAGAGTTGGTAGCTCTTGATCCGGCAAACAAACCACCGCTGGTAGCGGTG
GTTTTTTTGTTTGCAAGCAGCAGATTACGCGCAGAAAAAAAGGATCTCAAGAAGATCCTTTGATCTTTTC
TACGGGGTCTGACGCTCAGTGGAACGAAAACTCACGTTAAGGGATTTTGGTCATGAGATTATCAAAAAGG
ATCTTCACCTAGATCCTTTTAAATTAAAAATGAAGTTTTAAATCAATCTAAAGTATATATGAGTAAACTT
GGTCTGACAGTTACCAATGCTTAATCAGTGAGGCACCTATCTCAGCGATCTGTCTATTTCGTTCATCCAT
AGTTGCCTGACTCCCCGTCGTGTAGATAACTACGATACGGGAGGGCTTACCATCTGGCCCCAGTGCTGCA
ATGATACCGCGAGACCCACGCTCACCGGCTCCAGATTTATCAGCAATAAACCAGCCAGCCGGAAGGGCCG
AGCGCAGAAGTGGTCCTGCAACTTTATCCGCCTCCATCCAGTCTATTAATTGTTGCCGGGAAGCTAGAGT
AAGTAGTTCGCCAGTTAATAGTTTGCGCAACGTTGTTGCCATTGCTACAGGCATCGTGGTGTCACGCTCG
TCGTTTGGTATGGCTTCATTCAGCTCCGGTTCCCAACGATCAAGGCGAGTTACATGATCCCCCATGTTGT
GCAAAAAAGCGGTTAGCTCCTTCGGTCCTCCGATCGTTGTCAGAAGTAAGTTGGCCGCAGTGTTATCACT
CATGGTTATGGCAGCACTGCATAATTCTCTTACTGTCATGCCATCCGTAAGATGCTTTTCTGTGACTGGT
GAGTACTCAACCAAGTCATTCTGAGAATAGTGTATGCGGCGACCGAGTTGCTCTTGCCCGGCGTCAATAC
GGGATAATACCGCGCCACATAGCAGAACTTTAAAAGTGCTCATCATTGGAAAACGTTCTTCGGGGCGAAA
ACTCTCAAGGATCTTACCGCTGTTGAGATCCAGTTCGATGTAACCCACTCGTGCACCCAACTGATCTTCA
GCATCTTTTACTTTCACCAGCGTTTCTGGGTGAGCAAAAACAGGAAGGCAAAATGCCGCAAAAAAGGGAA
TAAGGGCGACACGGAAATGTTGAATACTCATACTCTTCCTTTTTCAATATTATTGAAGCATTTATCAGGG
TTATTGTCTCATGAGCGGATACATATTTGAATGTATTTAGAAAAATAAACAAATAGGGGTTCCGCGCACA
TTTCCCCGAAAAGTGCCACCTGAC
Features (pLannotate 1.2.2; 33 found; start..end, strand, type, name):
     31..83      -  misc_feature   bom (fragment): basis of mobility region from pBR322
    238..617     +  enhancer       CMV enhancer: human cytomegalovirus immediate early enhancer
    618..817     +  promoter       CMV promoter: human cytomegalovirus (CMV) immediate early promoter
    835..1015    +  LTR            5' LTR (truncated): truncated 5' long terminal repeat (LTR) from HIV-1
   1062..1187    +  misc_feature   HIV-1 Ψ: packaging signal of human immunodeficiency virus type 1
   1171..1534    +  CDS            HIV-1 gag (fragment): gag protein from human immunodeficiency virus 1; gag
   1680..1913    +  misc_feature   RRE: The Rev response element (RRE) of HIV-1 allows for Rev-dependent mRNA export from the nucleus to the cytoplasm.
   2290..2390    +  CDS            Rev (fragment): human immunodeficiency virus 1 (HIV-1) Rev protein; rev; enhances nuclear export of unspliced and incompletely spliced viral mRNAs
   2440..2557    +  misc_feature   cPPT/CTS: central polypurine tract and central termination sequence of HIV-1
   2608..2848    +  promoter       U6 promoter: RNA polymerase III promoter for human U6 snRNA
   2878..2953    +  misc_RNA       gRNA scaffold: guide RNA scaffold for the Streptococcus pyogenes CRISPR/Cas9 system
   2971..2989    +  CDS            small t antigen (fragment): SV40 (simian virus 40) small t antigen
   3015..3226    +  promoter       EF-1α core promoter: core promoter for human elongation factor EF-1α
   3251..7354    +  CDS            Cas9: Cas9 (Csn1) endonuclease from the Streptococcus pyogenes Type II CRISPR/Cas system generates RNA-guided double strand breaks in DNA
   7492..8089    +  CDS            PuroR (fragment): puromycin N-acetyltransferase; pac from Streptomyces; confers resistance to puromycin
   8105..8693    +  misc_feature   WPRE: woodchuck hepatitis virus posttranscriptional regulatory element
   8744..8763    +  misc_feature   cPPT/CTS (fragment): central polypurine tract and central termination sequence of HIV-1
   8765..8998    +  LTR            3' LTR (ΔU3): self-inactivating 3' long terminal repeat (LTR) from HIV-1
   9030..9254    +  polyA_signal   bGH poly(A) signal: bovine growth hormone polyadenylation signal
   9258..9279    +  promoter       SV40 promoter (fragment): SV40 enhancer and early promoter
   9300..9728    +  rep_origin     f1 ori (sequence partly withheld): f1 bacteriophage origin of replication; arrow indicates direction of (+) strand synthesis
   9742..10071   +  promoter       SV40 promoter: SV40 enhancer and early promoter
  10119..10166   +  promoter       EM7 promoter: synthetic bacterial promoter&nbsp
  10185..10559   +  CDS            BleoR: antibiotic-binding protein; Sh ble from Streptoalloteichus hindustanus; confers resistance to bleomycin, phleomycin, and Zeocin™
  10569..10694   +  CDS            ble (fragment): BLE_KLEPN - Experimental evidence at protein level: Swiss-Prot protein existence level 1. Binding protein with a strong affinity to the bleomycin family of antibiotics. Binds to CL990; an antimitotic-antibiotic compound. From Klebsiella pneumoniae.
  10689..10810   +  polyA_signal   SV40 poly(A) signal: SV40 polyadenylation signal
  10881..10903   -  protein_bind   lac operator (fragment): The lac repressor binds to the lac operator to inhibit transcription in E. coli. This inhibition can be relieved by adding lactose or isopropyl-β-D-thiogalactopyranoside (IPTG). lac repressor encoded by lacI
  10907..10937   -  promoter       lac promoter: promoter for the E. coli lac operon
  10952..10973   -  protein_bind   CAP binding site: CAP binding activates transcription in the presence of cAMP. E. coli catabolite activator protein
  10986..11078   -  CDS            lacI (fragment): lac repressor; lacI; The lac repressor binds to the lac operator to inhibit transcription in E. coli. This inhibition can be relieved by adding lactose or isopropyl-β-D-thiogalactopyranoside (IPTG).
  11261..11849   -  rep_origin     ori: high-copy-number ColE1/pMB1/pBR322/pUC origin of replication
  12020..12880   -  CDS            AmpR: β-lactamase; bla; confers resistance to ampicillin, carbenicillin, and related antibiotics
  12881..12985   -  promoter       AmpR promoter: bla
