[The description below was written by a language model from this plasmid's Addgene catalogue record and pLannotate feature annotations shown in this document.]
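Description:
LCV2_LacZ_sgRNA_2 is a third-generation-style, self-inactivating HIV-1 lentiviral transfer plasmid built on the all-in-one lentiCRISPRv2 backbone, which delivers both Streptococcus pyogenes Cas9 and a single guide RNA to mammalian cells. It is propagated in E. coli through a high-copy ColE1/pUC-type origin with ampicillin selection (AmpR). The backbone outside the viral region also carries an f1 origin and an SV40/EM7-driven BleoR cassette with an SV40 poly(A) signal. Because this cassette lies outside the LTRs, it is not packaged into virus. The sequenced record is about 13 kb, shorter than the listed backbone size, which is consistent with the cloning filler being replaced by the 20-nt guide. This guide was inserted at BsmBI/Esp3I sites that were destroyed during cloning.

The viral genome is transcribed from a CMV enhancer/promoter fused to a truncated 5' LTR. It contains the Ψ packaging signal with a gag fragment, the RRE for Rev-dependent nuclear export, and the cPPT/CTS. It ends in a ΔU3 3' LTR followed by a bGH poly(A) signal. Within it, a human U6 Pol III promoter drives the LacZ-targeting spacer joined to the SpCas9 gRNA scaffold. An EF-1α core promoter drives Cas9, followed by a puromycin N-acetyltransferase coding sequence for selecting transduced cells. The annotation does not identify the element linking Cas9 and PuroR. A WPRE downstream enhances transcript expression.

Because LacZ is a bacterial gene that is absent from mammalian genomes, this guide most plausibly serves as a non-targeting negative control alongside gene-specific guides in CRISPR knockout experiments. The record itself states only that the plasmid expresses Cas9 and a LacZ-targeting gRNA.
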