Addgene plasmid #155093: LCV2_LacZ_sgRNA_2
Purpose: lentiviral plasmid expressing Cas9 and gRNA targeting LacZ
Depositing lab: Jason Moffat. Depositing organization: University of Toronto. Publication: Systematic mapping of genetic interactions for de novo fatty acid synthesis identifies C12orf49 as a regulator of lipid metabolism. Aregger M, Lawson KA, Billmann M, Costanzo M, Tong AHY, Chan K, Rahman M, Brown KR, Ross C, Usaj M, Nedyalkova L, Sizova O, Habsid A, Pawling J, Lin ZY, Abdouni H, Wong CJ, Weiss A, Mero P, Dennis JW, Gingras AC, Myers CL, Andrews BJ, Boone C, Moffat J. Nat Metab. 2020 Jun;2(6):499-513. doi: 10.1038/s42255-020-0211-z. Epub 2020 Jun 1. PubMed 32694731.
Backbone
  Vector backbone: lentiCRISPRv2 (LCV2) (Addgene plasmid #52961)
  Backbone size w/o insert (bp): 13970
  Vector type: Mammalian Expression, Lentiviral, CRISPR
  Selectable markers: Puromycin
Growth in bacteria
  Bacterial resistance: Ampicillin, 100 μg/mL
  Growth temperature: 30°C
  Growth strain: NEB Stable
  Copy number: High Copy
Gene/Insert
  Gene/Insert name: LacZ_sgRNA_2
  gRNA/shRNA sequence: CCCGAATCTCTATCGTGCGG
  Species: Other
  Insert size (bp): 20
  Promoter: U6 promoter
  Cloning method: Restriction Enzyme; 5′ cloning site BsmBI/Esp3I (destroyed during cloning); 3′ cloning site BsmBI/Esp3I (destroyed during cloning)
  Sequencing primers: 5′ ACTATCATATGCTTACCGTAAC
Terms and licenses: Academic/Nonprofit Terms; Industry Terms: Not Available to Industry
How to cite: LCV2_LacZ_sgRNA_2 was a gift from Jason Moffat (Addgene plasmid # 155093 ; http://n2t.net/addgene:155093 ; RRID:Addgene_155093)
